Addgene plasmid #204261: pQE60 P126R wgMDH
Purpose: Bacterial expression of P126R wgMDH with IPTG induction - Active site loop mutant
Depositing lab: Malate dehydrogenase CUREs Community (MCC). Depositing organization: University of San Diego. Publication: Organelle and translocatable forms of glyoxysomal malate dehydrogenase. The effect of the N-terminal presequence. Cox B, Chit MM, Weaver T, Gietl C, Bailey J, Bell E, Banaszak L. FEBS J. 2005 Feb;272(3):643-54. doi: 10.1111/j.1742-4658.2004.04475.x. PubMed 15670147.
Backbone
  Vector backbone: pQE60
  Backbone manufacturer: Qiagen
  Backbone size w/o insert (bp): 3391
  Vector type: Bacterial Expression
Growth in bacteria
  Bacterial resistance: Ampicillin, 100 μg/mL
  Growth temperature: 37°C
  Growth strain: DH5alpha
  Copy number: Low Copy
Gene/Insert
  Gene/Insert name: MDHG_CITLA (alt name: watermelon glyoxysomal malate dehydrogenase)
  Species: Citrullus lanatus subsp. Vulgaris
  Insert size (bp): 987
  Mutation: P126R
  Tag / fusion protein: 6X His (C terminal on insert)
  Cloning method: Restriction Enzyme; 5′ cloning site NcoI (destroyed during cloning); 3′ cloning site BglII (not destroyed)
  Sequencing primers: 5′ CCCGAAAAGTGCCACCTG; 3′ CCAGTAATGACCTCAGAAC
Resource information
  A portion of this plasmid was derived from a plasmid made by: Received from Leonard J. Banaszak; Original construct from Christine Gietl
Terms and licenses: Academic/Nonprofit Terms; Industry Terms: Not Available to Industry
Depositor comments: For more information, please see the MDH CUREs Community website: https://www.mdhcures.org/
How to cite: pQE60 P126R wgMDH was a gift from Malate dehydrogenase CUREs Community (MCC) (Addgene plasmid # 204261 ; http://n2t.net/addgene:204261 ; RRID:Addgene_204261)
