[The description below was written by a language model from this plasmid's Addgene catalogue record and pLannotate feature annotations shown in this document.]
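Description:
pQE60 P126R wgMDH is a bacterial expression plasmid built on the Qiagen pQE60 backbone for IPTG-inducible production of a mutant watermelon (Citrullus lanatus) glyoxysomal malate dehydrogenase in E. coli. The sequenced plasmid is about 4.4 kb. It replicates from a ColE1/pBR322-type origin, with an adjacent bom region and only a short remnant of the rop gene. The catalogue lists it as low copy. Selection is by ampicillin, through a complete β-lactamase gene driven by its own promoter. The feature table also shows a partial cat promoter and a partial chloramphenicol acetyltransferase coding sequence followed by the rrnB T1 terminator. These are annotated only as fragments, and chloramphenicol is not a listed resistance for this plasmid.

The expression cassette uses the bacteriophage T5 promoter, which is recognised by the host E. coli RNA polymerase. It carries an embedded lac operator plus a second operator just downstream, so transcription is held off by lac repressor and released by IPTG. No lacI gene is annotated on the plasmid, so the repressor would have to be supplied by the host strain or a helper plasmid. The MDHG_CITLA coding sequence (a 987 bp insert, cloned between NcoI and BglII sites) is fused at its C terminus to a 6xHis tag for metal-affinity purification, and transcription ends at the lambda t0 terminator. The insert carries the P126R substitution, described by the depositor as an active-site loop mutation. The plasmid comes from a community that runs course-based undergraduate research on malate dehydrogenase. It is suited to purifying the variant enzyme and comparing its structure and function with wild-type wgMDH.
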