Features (pLannotate 1.2.2; 13 found; start..end, strand, type, name):
     10..54      +  promoter       T5 promoter: bacteriophage T5 promoter for E. coli RNA polymerase, with embedded lac operator
     62..78      +  protein_bind   lac operator: The lac repressor binds to the lac operator to inhibit transcription in E. coli. This inhibition can be relieved by adding lactose or isopropyl-β-D-thiogalactopyranoside (IPTG). lac repressor encoded by lacI
    118..1074    +  CDS            MDHG_CITLA (fragment): Experimental evidence at protein level: Swiss-Prot protein existence level 1. From Citrullus lanatus (Watermelon) (Citrullus vulgaris).
   1081..1098    +  CDS            7xHis (fragment): 6xHis affinity tag
   1121..1215    +  terminator     lambda t0 terminator: transcription terminator from phage lambda
   1230..1258    +  promoter       cat promoter (fragment): promoter of the E. coli cat gene encoding chloramphenicol acetyltransferase
   1259..1922    +  CDS            CmR (fragment): chloramphenicol acetyltransferase; cat; confers resistance to chloramphenicol
   1987..2073    +  terminator     rrnB T1 terminator: Escherichia coli rrnB; transcription terminator T1 from the E. coli rrnB gene
   2085..2126    +  CDS            rop (fragment): Rop protein, which maintains plasmids at low copy number; rop
   2228..2368    +  misc_feature   bom: basis of mobility region from pBR322
   2554..3142    -  rep_origin     ori: high-copy-number ColE1/pMB1/pBR322/pUC origin of replication
   3313..4173    -  CDS            AmpR: β-lactamase; bla; confers resistance to ampicillin, carbenicillin, and related antibiotics
   4174..4278    -  promoter       AmpR promoter: bla
>Addgene plasmid #204261 | pQE60 P126R wgMDH | addgene full sequence | sequence record 411038 | Addgene NGS Result
CTCGAGAAATCATAAAAAATTTATTTGCTTTGTGAGCGGATAACAATTATAATAGATTCAATTGTGAGCG
GATAACAATTTCACACAGAATTCATTAAAGAGGAGAAATTAACTATGGCTAAAGGCGGAGCTCCCGGGTT
CAAAGTCGCAATACTTGGCGCTGCCGGTGGCATTGGCCAGCCCCTTGCGATGTTGATGAAGATGAATCCT
CTGGTTTCTGTTCTACATCTATATGATGTAGTCAATGCCCCTGGTGTCACCGCTGATATTAGCCACATGG
ACACGGGTGCTGTGGTGCGTGGATTCTTGGGGCAGCAGCAGCTGGAGGCTGCGCTTACTGGCATGGATCT
TATTATAGTCCCTGCAGGTGTTCCTCGAAAACGTGGAATGACGAGGGATGATCTGTTCAAAATAAACGCA
GGAATTGTCAAGACTCTGTGTGAAGGGATTGCAAAGTGTTGTCCAAGAGCCATTGTCAACCTGATCAGTA
ATCCTGTGAACTCCACCGTGCCCATCGCAGCTGAAGTTTTCAAGAAGGCTGGAACTTATGATCCAAAGCG
ACTTCTGGGAGTTACAATGCTCGACGTAGTCAGAGCCAATACCTTTGTGGCAGAAGTATTGGGTCTTGAT
CCTCGGGATGTTGATGTTCCAGTTGTTGGCGGTCATGCTGGTGTAACCATTTTGCCCCTTCTATCTCAGG
TGAAGCCTCCAAGTTCTTTCACACAAGAAGAGATTAGTTACCTGACTGATAGGATTCAAAATGGTGGAAC
AGAAGTTGTCGAGGCCAAAGCAGGAGCTGGTTCAGCAACTCTCTCAATGGCTTATGCTGCCGTTAAGTTT
GCAGATGCATGCCTCAGGGGCTTAAGAGGAGATGCTGGTGTCATTGAATGCGCGTTTGTGTCTTCTCAGG
TGACTGAACTTCCATTCTTTGCATCAAAAGTACGACTTGGTCGCAATGGTATCGAAGAAGTATACTCCCT
TGGCCCGCTAAATGAGTATGAGAGGATTGGATTGGAGAAAGCGAAGAAAGAGTTGGCAGGAAGCATTGAG
AAGGGAGTTTCCTTCATCAGAAGCAGATCTCATCACCATCACCATCACTAAGCTTAATTAGCTGAGCTTG
GACTCCTGTTGATAGATCCAGTAATGACCTCAGAACTCCATCTGGATTTGTTCAGAACGCTCGGTTGCCG
CCGGGCGTTTTTTATTGGTGAGAATCCAAGCTAGCTTGGCGAGATTTTCAGGAGCTAAGGAAGCTAAAAT
GGAGAAAAAAATCACTGGATATACCACCGTTGATATATCCCAATGGCATCGTAAAGAACATTTTGAGGCA
TTTCAGTCAGTTGCTCAATGTACCTATAACCAGACCGTTCAGCTGGATATTACGGCCTTTTTAAAGACCG
TAAAGAAAAATAAGCACAAGTTTTATCCGGCCTTTATTCACATTCTTGCCCGCCTGATGAATGCTCATCC
GGAATTTCGTATGGCAATGAAAGACGGTGAGCTGGTGATATGGGATAGTGTTCACCCTTGTTACACCGTT
TTCCATGAGCAAACTGAAACGTTTTCATCGCTCTGGAGTGAATACCACGACGATTTCCGGCAGTTTCTAC
ACATATATTCGCAAGATGTGGCGTGTTACGGTGAAAACCTGGCCTATTTCCCTAAAGGGTTTATTGAGAA
TATGTTTTTCGTCTCAGCCAATCCCTGGGTGAGTTTCACCAGTTTTGATTTAAACGTGGCCAATATGGAC
AACTTCTTCGCCCCCGTTTTCACCATGCATGGGCAAATATTATACGCAAGGCGACAAGGTGCTGATGCCG
CTGGCGATTCAGGTTCATCATGCCGTTTGTGATGGCTTCCATGTCGGCAGAATGCTTAATGAATTACAAC
AGTACTGCGATGAGTGGCAGGGCGGGGCGTAATTTTTTTAAGGCAGTTATTGGTGCCCTTAAACGCCTGG
GGTAATGACTCTCTAGCTTGAGGCATCAAATAAAACGAAAGGCTCAGTCGAAAGACTGGGCCTTTCGTTT
TATCTGTTGTTTGTCGGTGAACGCTCTCCTGAGTAGGACAAATCCGCCCTCTAGAGCTGCCTCGCGCGTT
TCGGTGATGACGGTGAAAACCTCTGACACATGCAGCTCCCGGAGACGGTCACAGCTTGTCTGTAAGCGGA
TGCCGGGAGCAGACAAGCCCGTCAGGGCGCGTCAGCGGGTGTTGGCGGGTGTCGGGGCGCAGCCATGACC
CAGTCACGTAGCGATAGCGGAGTGTATACTGGCTTAACTATGCGGCATCAGAGCAGATTGTACTGAGAGT
GCACCATATGCGGTGTGAAATACCGCACAGATGCGTAAGGAGAAAATACCGCATCAGGCGCTCTTCCGCT
TCCTCGCTCACTGACTCGCTGCGCTCGGTCGTTCGGCTGCGGCGAGCGGTATCAGCTCACTCAAAGGCGG
TAATACGGTTATCCACAGAATCAGGGGATAACGCAGGAAAGAACATGTGAGCAAAAGGCCAGCAAAAGGC
CAGGAACCGTAAAAAGGCCGCGTTGCTGGCGTTTTTCCATAGGCTCCGCCCCCCTGACGAGCATCACAAA
AATCGACGCTCAAGTCAGAGGTGGCGAAACCCGACAGGACTATAAAGATACCAGGCGTTTCCCCCTGGAA
GCTCCCTCGTGCGCTCTCCTGTTCCGACCCTGCCGCTTACCGGATACCTGTCCGCCTTTCTCCCTTCGGG
AAGCGTGGCGCTTTCTCATAGCTCACGCTGTAGGTATCTCAGTTCGGTGTAGGTCGTTCGCTCCAAGCTG
GGCTGTGTGCACGAACCCCCCGTTCAGCCCGACCGCTGCGCCTTATCCGGTAACTATCGTCTTGAGTCCA
ACCCGGTAAGACACGACTTATCGCCACTGGCAGCAGCCACTGGTAACAGGATTAGCAGAGCGAGGTATGT
AGGCGGTGCTACAGAGTTCTTGAAGTGGTGGCCTAACTACGGCTACACTAGAAGGACAGTATTTGGTATC
TGCGCTCTGCTGAAGCCAGTTACCTTCGGAAAAAGAGTTGGTAGCTCTTGATCCGGCAAACAAACCACCG
CTGGTAGCGGTGGTTTTTTTGTTTGCAAGCAGCAGATTACGCGCAGAAAAAAAGGATCTCAAGAAGATCC
TTTGATCTTTTCTACGGGGTCTGACGCTCAGTGGAACGAAAACTCACGTTAAGGGATTTTGGTCATGAGA
TTATCAAAAAGGATCTTCACCTAGATCCTTTTAAATTAAAAATGAAGTTTTAAATCAATCTAAAGTATAT
ATGAGTAAACTTGGTCTGACAGTTACCAATGCTTAATCAGTGAGGCACCTATCTCAGCGATCTGTCTATT
TCGTTCATCCATAGTTGCCTGACTCCCCGTCGTGTAGATAACTACGATACGGGAGGGCTTACCATCTGGC
CCCAGTGCTGCAATGATACCGCGAGACCCACGCTCACCGGCTCCAGATTTATCAGCAATAAACCAGCCAG
CCGGAAGGGCCGAGCGCAGAAGTGGTCCTGCAACTTTATCCGCCTCCATCCAGTCTATTAATTGTTGCCG
GGAAGCTAGAGTAAGTAGTTCGCCAGTTAATAGTTTGCGCAACGTTGTTGCCATTGCTACAGGCATCGTG
GTGTCACGCTCGTCGTTTGGTATGGCTTCATTCAGCTCCGGTTCCCAACGATCAAGGCGAGTTACATGAT
CCCCCATGTTGTGCAAAAAAGCGGTTAGCTCCTTCGGTCCTCCGATCGTTGTCAGAAGTAAGTTGGCCGC
AGTGTTATCACTCATGGTTATGGCAGCACTGCATAATTCTCTTACTGTCATGCCATCCGTAAGATGCTTT
TCTGTGACTGGTGAGTACTCAACCAAGTCATTCTGAGAATAGTGTATGCGGCGACCGAGTTGCTCTTGCC
CGGCGTCAATACGGGATAATACCGCGCCACATAGCAGAACTTTAAAAGTGCTCATCATTGGAAAACGTTC
TTCGGGGCGAAAACTCTCAAGGATCTTACCGCTGTTGAGATCCAGTTCGATGTAACCCACTCGTGCACCC
AACTGATCTTCAGCATCTTTTACTTTCACCAGCGTTTCTGGGTGAGCAAAAACAGGAAGGCAAAATGCCG
CAAAAAAGGGAATAAGGGCGACACGGAAATGTTGAATACTCATACTCTTCCTTTTTCAATATTATTGAAG
CATTTATCAGGGTTATTGTCTCATGAGCGGATACATATTTGAATGTATTTAGAAAAATAAACAAATAGGG
GTTCCGCGCACATTTCCCCGAAAAGTGCCACCTGACGTCTAAGAAACCATTATTATCATGACATTAACCT
ATAAAAATAGGCGTATCACGAGGCCCTTTCGTCTTCAC
